Addgene plasmid #74510: pMSCVneo-FYN-WT-Myc-FLAG
Purpose: Retroviral expression of FYN
Depositing lab: Lars Rönnstrand. Depositing organization: Lund University. Publication: FYN expression potentiates FLT3-ITD induced STAT5 signaling in acute myeloid leukemia. Chougule RA, Kazi JU, Ronnstrand L. Oncotarget. 2016 Feb 2. doi: 10.18632/oncotarget.7128. PubMed 26848862.
Backbone
  Vector backbone: pMSCV
  Vector type: Mammalian Expression, Retroviral
  Selectable markers: Neomycin (select with G418)
Growth in bacteria
  Bacterial resistance: Ampicillin, 100 μg/mL
  Growth temperature: 37°C
  Growth strain: NEB Stable
  Copy number: High Copy
Gene/Insert
  Gene/Insert name: FYN
  Species: H. sapiens (human)
  Entrez Gene: FYN (a.k.a. SLK, SYN, p59-FYN)
  Promoter: unknown
  Tag / fusion protein: Myc (C terminal on backbone); FLAG (C terminal on backbone)
  Cloning method: Restriction Enzyme; 5′ cloning site unknown (unknown if destroyed); 3′ cloning site unknown (unknown if destroyed)
  Sequencing primers: 5′ pLXSN5'; 3′ MSCV_C_rev2
Terms and licenses: Academic/Nonprofit Terms; Industry Terms: Not Available to Industry
Depositor comments: The depositor notes that a BamHI restriction site was inserted following the start codon of FYN. This site does not affect plasmid function.
How to cite: pMSCVneo-FYN-WT-Myc-FLAG was a gift from Lars Rönnstrand (Addgene plasmid # 74510 ; http://n2t.net/addgene:74510 ; RRID:Addgene_74510)
