[The description below was written by a language model from this plasmid's Addgene catalogue record.]
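Description:
pMSCVneo-FYN-WT-Myc-FLAG is a retroviral mammalian expression plasmid built on the pMSCV (murine stem cell virus) backbone and designed to deliver wild-type human FYN, a Src-family non-receptor tyrosine kinase also known as p59-FYN, SLK or SYN. The plasmid is maintained in bacteria at high copy under ampicillin selection. Transduced mammalian cells are selected through a neomycin resistance marker using G418. As with other MSCV-type vectors, the plasmid is meant to be introduced into a packaging cell line so that the region between the viral long terminal repeats is packaged into retroviral particles. These particles integrate the cassette stably into the genome of target cells.

The FYN open reading frame carries Myc and FLAG epitope tags at its C terminus, both contributed by the backbone. The tags allow the exogenous protein to be detected or immunoprecipitated and to be distinguished from endogenous FYN. The record lists the promoter as unknown. In MSCV vectors the insert is generally transcribed from the 5′ LTR, but this is not confirmed for this construct. The restriction sites used for cloning are likewise not recorded. The depositor notes that a BamHI site was inserted immediately after the FYN start codon and that it does not affect function.

The stated purpose is retroviral expression of FYN. The associated work examined how FYN expression influences FLT3-ITD-driven STAT5 signalling in acute myeloid leukaemia, so the construct suits the generation of stable FYN-overexpressing cell lines for signalling studies. No feature table was provided, so the finer architecture of the vector cannot be described from the record.
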