>Addgene plasmid #74510 | pMSCVneo-FYN-WT-Myc-FLAG | addgene partial sequence | sequence record 146142 | MSCV_C_rev2 5'-ggccagaggccacttgtgtagcgcc-3'
AAGCGCCTCCCCTACCCGGTAGAATTAGATCTCTCGAGGTTAACCCTTGTCATCGTCATCCTTGTAGTCC
TCGAGCAGGTTTTCACCAGGTTGGTACTGGGGCTCTGTCGCGGTAAAGTAGTCTTCCAGGAAGCTCTGCA
AGTACTCAAAAGTGGGGCGTTCTTCAGGGTCCTTTTTCCAGCAGTGGATCATGAGCTCATGCAGAGAGAT
GGGGCAGTCCTGCGGGCAGGGCATCCTGTAGCCTCGCTCCACCTGCTCCAGCACCTCCCGGTTGTTCATG
CCTGGGTATGGCACTCTTCCTTTGGTGACCAGCTCTGTGAGTAAGATTCCAAAAGACCACACGTCAGACT
TGATTGTGAACCTCCCGTACAGGGCTGCCTCGGGGGCCGTCCACTTGATGGGGAACTTTGCACCTTGTCT
TGCTGTGTACTCATTGTCTTCTATCAATCGGGCCAATCCGAAGTCAGCAATCTTGCATATGAGTCCATTC
CCCACTAGAATGTTTGCTGATCGCAGATCTCTATGGATATAATTCATGCGCTCGATGTAAGCCATTCCTG
CAGCCACCTGTGCTGCCATGTCCACAAGATTTGGTAATTTCAGAGCTCTTCCTTCTCCATCTTTTAAGAA
ATCCAGTAAACTTCCTTTGTTCATATACTCGGTGACGATGTAGATGGGCTCCTCAGACACCACTGCATAG
AGCTGGACCAGCTTGTCGTGCTTCAGCTTCTTCATGATCTGCGCTTCCTCAAGGAATGATTCGGGGGACA
TTGTGCCTGGTTTAAGAGTCTTTATGGCTACTTTTGTGTT
