>Addgene plasmid #74510 | pMSCVneo-FYN-WT-Myc-FLAG | addgene partial sequence | sequence record 146143 | pLXSN5 5'-CCCTTGAACCTCCTCGTTCGACC-3'
CCTCACTCCTTCTCTAGGCGCCGGAATTCGGATCGGCCACCATGGGATCCGGCTGTGTGCAATGTAAGGA
TAAAGAAGCAACAAAACTGACGGAGGAGAGGGACGGCAGCCTGAACCAGAGCTCTGGGTACCGCTATGGC
ACAGACCCCACCCCTCAGCACTACCCCAGCTTCGGTGTGACCTCCATCCCCAACTACAACAACTTCCACG
CAGCCGGGGGCCAAGGACTCACCGTCTTTGGAGGTGTGAACTCTTCGTCTCATACGGGGACCTTGCGTAC
GAGAGGAGGAACAGGAGTGACACTCTTTGTGGCCCTTTATGACTATGAAGCACGGACAGAAGATGACCTG
AGTTTTCACAAAGGAGAAAAATTTCAAATATTGAACAGCTCGGAAGGAGATTGGTGGGAAGCCCGCTCCT
TGACAACTGGAGAGACAGGTTACATTCCCAGCAATTATGTGGCTCCAGTTGACTCTATCCAGGCAGAAGA
GTGGTACTTTGGAAAACTTGGCCGAAAAGATGCTGAGCGACAGCTATTGTCCTTTGGAAACCCAAGAGGT
ACCTTTCTTATCCGCGAGAGTGAAACCACCAAAGGTGCCTATTCACTTTCTATCCGTGATTGGGATGATA
TGAAAGGAGACCATGTCAAACATTATAAAATTCGCAAACTTGACAATGGTGGATACTACATTACCACCCG
GGCCCAGTTTGAAACACTTCAGCAGCTTGTACAACATTACTCAGGTACCTGGAATGGAAACACAAAAGTA
GCCATAAAGACTCTTAAACCAGGCACAATGTCCCCCGAATCATTCCTTGAGGAAGCGCAGATCATGAAGA
AGCTGAAGCACGACA
